>Addgene plasmid #193462 | pAF0084 Ef1a-Cp36-2a-EGFP | addgene full sequence | sequence record 378310 | Addgene NGS Result
ACCCCTATTTGTTTATTTTTCTAAATACATTCAAATATGTATCCGCTCATGAGACAATAACCCTGATAAA
TGCTTCAATAATATTGAAAAAGGAAGAGTATGAGTATTCAACATTTCCGTGTCGCCCTTATTCCCTTTTT
TGCGGCATTTTGCCTTCCTGTTTTTGCTCACCCAGAAACGCTGGTGAAAGTAAAAGATGCTGAAGATCAG
TTGGGTGCACGAGTGGGTTACATCGAACTGGATCTCAACAGCGGTAAGATCCTTGAGAGTTTTCGCCCCG
AAGAACGTTTTCCAATGATGAGCACTTTTAAAGTTCTGCTATGTGGCGCGGTATTATCCCGTATTGACGC
CGGGCAAGAGCAACTCGGTCGCCGCATACACTATTCTCAGAATGACTTGGTTGAGTACTCACCAGTCACA
GAAAAGCATCTTACGGATGGCATGACAGTAAGAGAATTATGCAGTGCTGCCATAACCATGAGTGATAACA
CTGCGGCCAACTTACTTCTGACAACGATCGGAGGACCGAAGGAGCTAACCGCTTTTTTGCACAACATGGG
GGATCATGTAACTCGCCTTGATCGTTGGGAACCGGAGCTGAATGAAGCCATACCAAACGACGAGCGTGAC
ACCACGATGCCTGTAGCAATGGCAACAACGTTGCGCAAACTATTAACTGGCGAACTACTTACTCTAGCTT
CCCGGCAACAATTAATAGACTGGATGGAGGCGGATAAAGTTGCAGGACCACTTCTGCGCTCGGCCCTTCC
GGCTGGCTGGTTTATTGCTGATAAATCTGGAGCCGGTGAGCGTGGGTCTCGCGGTATCATTGCAGCACTG
GGGCCAGATGGTAAGCCCTCCCGTATCGTAGTTATCTACACGACGGGGAGTCAGGCAACTATGGATGAAC
GAAATAGACAGATCGCTGAGATAGGTGCCTCACTGATTAAGCATTGGTAACTGTCAGACCAAGTTTACTC
ATATATACTTTAGATTGATTTAAAACTTCATTTTTAATTTAAAAGGATCTAGGTGAAGATCCTTTTTGAT
AATCTCATGACCAAAATCCCTTAACGTGAGTTTTCGTTCCACTGAGCGTCAGACCCCGTAGAAAAGATCA
AAGGATCTTCTTGAGATCCTTTTTTTCTGCGCGTAATCTGCTGCTTGCAAACAAAAAAACCACCGCTACC
AGCGGTGGTTTGTTTGCCGGATCAAGAGCTACCAACTCTTTTTCCGAAGGTAACTGGCTTCAGCAGAGCG
CAGATACCAAATACTGTTCTTCTAGTGTAGCCGTAGTTAGGCCACCACTTCAAGAACTCTGTAGCACCGC
CTACATACCTCGCTCTGCTAATCCTGTTACCAGTGGCTGCTGCCAGTGGCGATAAGTCGTGTCTTACCGG
GTTGGACTCAAGACGATAGTTACCGGATAAGGCGCAGCGGTCGGGCTGAACGGGGGGTTCGTGCACACAG
CCCAGCTTGGAGCGAACGACCTACACCGAACTGAGATACCTACAGCGTGAGCTATGAGAAAGCGCCACGC
TTCCCGAAGGGAGAAAGGCGGACAGGTATCCGGTAAGCGGCAGGGTCGGAACAGGAGAGCGCACGAGGGA
GCTTCCAGGGGGAAACGCCTGGTATCTTTATAGTCCTGTCGGGTTTCGCCACCTCTGACTTGAGCGTCGA
TTTTTGTGATGCTCGTCAGGGGGGCGGAGCCTATGGAAAAACGCCAGCAACGCGGCCTTTTTACGGTTCC
TGGCCTTTTGCTGGCCTTTTGCTCACATGTTCTTTCCTGCGTTATCCCCTGATTCTGTGGATAACCGTAT
TACCGCCTTTGAGTGAGCTGATACCGCTCGCCGCAGCCGAACGACCGAGCGCAGCGAGTCAGTGAGCGAG
GAAGGGAAGAGCGGACCTTCTAGGTCTTGAAAGGAGTGGGAATTGGCTCCGGTGCCCGTCAGTGGGCAGA
GCGCACATCGCCCACAGTCCCCGAGAAGTTGGGGGGAGGGGTCGGCAATTGAACCGGTGCCTAGAGAAGG
TGGCGCGGGGTAAACTGGGAAAGTGATGTCGTGTACTGGCTCCGCCTTTTTCCCGAGGGTGGGGGAGAAC
CGTATATAAGTGCAGTAGTCGCCGTGAACGTTCTTTTTCGCAACGGGTTTGCCGCCAGAACACAGGTAAG
TGCCGTGTGTGGTTCCCGCGGGCCTGGCCTCTTTACGGGTTATGGCCCTTGCGTGCCTTGAATTACTTCC
ACCTGGCTGCAGTACGTGATTCTTGATCCCGAGCTTCGGGTTGGAAGTGGGTGGGAGAGTTCGAGGCCTT
GCGCTTAAGGAGCCCCTTCGCCTCGTGCTTGAGTTGAGGCCTGGCCTGGGCGCTGGGGCCGCCGCGTGCG
AATCTGGTGGCACCTTCGCGCCTGTCTCGCTGCTTTCGATAAGTCTCTAGCCATTTAAAATTTTTGATGA
CCTGCTGCGACGCTTTTTTTCTGGCAAGATAGTCTTGTAAATGCGGGCCAAGATCTGCACACTGGTATTT
CGGTTTTTGGGGCCGCGGGCGGCGACGGGGCCCGTGCGTCCCAGCGCACATGTTCGGCGAGGCGGGGCCT
GCGAGCGCGGCCACCGAGAATCGGACGGGGGTAGTCTCAAGCTGGCCGGCCTGCTCTGGTGCCTGGCCTC
GCGCCGCCGTGTATCGCCCCGCCCTGGGCGGCAAGGCTGGCCCGGTCGGCACCAGTTGCGTGAGCGGAAA
GATGGCCGCTTCCCGGCCCTGCTGCAGGGAGCTCAAAATGGAGGACGCGGCGCTCGGGAGAGCGGGCGGG
TGAGTCACCCACACAAAGGAAAAGGGCCTTTCCGTCCTCAGCCGTCGCTTCATGTGACTCCACGGAGTAC
CGGGCGCCGTCCAGGCACCTCGATTAGTTCTCGAGCTTTTGGAGTACGTCGTCTTTAGGTTGGGGGGAGG
GGTTTTATGCGATGGAGTTTCCCCACACTGAGTGGGTGGAGACTGAAGTTAGGCCAGCTTGGCACTTGAT
GTAATTCTCCTTGGAATTTGCCCTTTTTGAGTTTGGATCTTGGTTCATTCTCAAGCCTCAGACAGTGGTT
CAAAGTTTTTTTCTTCCATTTCAGGTGTCGTGACGTACGGCCACCATGAAGCAGCTGAACATCCAGAGCA
GCAGCAAGATCACAGCCCTGTACTGCAGACTGAGCCGGGACGATGAACTGCAGGGCACCAGCAACAGCAT
CCTGAACCAGAAAATGATGCTCGAGAAGTACGCCCGGGACAACAACTTCACCAACCTGGAATTCTTCATC
GACGACGGCTACAGCGGCACCAACTTCAACAGACCCGACTGGTCCAGACTGCAGAGCCTGATCGATGAGG
GCAAGATCGGCTGCATCATCGTGAAGGACATGAGCCGGCTGGGCAGAGACTATCTGAGAGTGGGCTACTA
CACCGACATCGTGTTCCCCGAGGCCGACATCCGGTTTATCGCCATCAACAACGGCATCGACAGCAACGAG
AGCACCGAGAACGATCTGACCCCTTTCATCAACATCATCAACGAGTTCTACGCCAAGGACACCAGCAAGA
AAATCCGGGCCGTGTTCAAGGCCAAGGGCGAGTCTGGAAAGCCCCTGGCCACAATTCCTCCATACGGCTA
CCTGAAGGACAAAGAGGACAAGTACAAATGGGTTATCGACGAAGAGGCCAGCAAGGTCGTGAAGAAAATC
TTCCAGCTGTGCGTGCAAGGCTACGGCCCTTCTCAGATTGCCAGCGAGCTGATCAAAGAGGGCATCCCCA
CACCTACCGAGCACTTCGATAAGCTGGGCATCAACGTGTCCTCTCCACTGAGCGAGATCAAAGGCAACTG
GCAGCCCAAGACCATCAGCCTGATCCTGGAAAAGATGGAATACCTGGGCCACACCGTGAACTTCAAGACC
TACAAGAAGTCCTACAAGAGCAAGAAGAAGCTCGAGAACCCCAAAGAGAAGTGGCAGATCTTCGAGAACA
CCCACGAGGCCATCATCGACCAAGAGACATTCGATATCGTGCAGCGGATCCGGCAGGGCAGAAGAGTGCG
AAACAATCTGGGCGAGATGCCCGCTCTGAGCGGCATGCTGTATTGTGCCGATTGTGGCGCCAAGCTGTAC
CAAGTGCGCGGCAAAGGATGGGAGCACGAGAAAGAATACTTCGTGTGCGCCAGCTACCGGAAGCACAAGG
GCCTGTGTACAAGCCACCAGATCAAGAACGTGCAGGTCGAGGAACTGCTGCTGCACGAGCTGAAGAAGAT
CACCGAGTACGCCAGACAGTACGAGGACGACTTCGTGAAGCTGGTGCAGAGCAAGACCCAGAATGAGCTG
AACAAGAGCCTGAAAGAGTCCAAGAAAGACCTGGTGCACGTGAAAGAGCGGATCAACAAGCTGGACACCA
TCATCCAGCGGCTGTACGAGGATATGGTGGAAGGCAAGCTGAGCGAGGACCGGTTCCAGAAGCTGAGCAG
CAACTACGAGACAGAGCAGTGCGAGCTGGAAAAAAAGGCCACCATGCTCGAAAAGATCATCCACGACACC
GAGCAGACAACCCTGAACACCACCGCCTTTCTGAAGCAAGTGCGGGAACACACCACCATTAACAAGCTGA
CCCCTGAGATCATCCGCATGTTCGTGGACAAGATCATCGTGGAAAAGCCCGAGAAGATCGAAGGCACCCG
GACCAAGAAGCAGACCATCTGGATCTACTGGAACTACATCGGCATCCTGGACATCGAGAAAACCGCCGCT
AGCGGCAGTGGAGAGGGCAGAGGAAGTCTGCTAACATGCGGTGACGTCGAGGAGAATCCTGGCCCAGTGA
GCAAGGGCGAGGAGCTGTTCACCGGGGTGGTGCCCATCCTGGTCGAGCTGGACGGCGACGTAAACGGCCA
CAAGTTCAGCGTGTCCGGCGAGGGCGAGGGCGATGCCACCTACGGCAAGCTGACCCTGAAGTTCATCTGC
ACCACCGGCAAGCTGCCCGTGCCCTGGCCCACCCTCGTGACCACCCTGACCTACGGCGTGCAGTGCTTCA
GCCGCTACCCCGACCACATGAAGCAGCACGACTTCTTCAAGTCCGCCATGCCCGAAGGCTACGTCCAGGA
GCGCACCATCTTCTTCAAGGACGACGGCAACTACAAGACCCGCGCCGAGGTGAAGTTCGAGGGCGACACC
CTGGTGAACCGCATCGAGCTGAAGGGCATCGACTTCAAGGAGGACGGCAACATCCTGGGGCACAAGCTGG
AGTACAACTACAACAGCCACAACGTCTATATCATGGCCGACAAGCAGAAGAACGGCATCAAGGTGAACTT
CAAGATCCGCCACAACATCGAGGACGGCAGCGTGCAGCTCGCCGACCACTACCAGCAGAACACCCCCATC
GGCGACGGCCCCGTGCTGCTGCCCGACAACCACTACCTGAGCACCCAGTCCGCCCTGAGCAAAGACCCCA
ACGAGAAGCGCGATCACATGGTCCTGCTGGAGTTCGTGACCGCCGCCGGGATCACTCTCGGCATGGACGA
GCTGTACAAGTAAGAATTCGATATCAAGCTTATCGATAATCAACAACTTGTTTATTGCAGCTTATAATGG
TTACAAATAAAGCAATAGCATCACAAATTTCACAAATAAAGCATTTTTTTCACTGCATTCTAGTTGTGGT
TTGTCCAAACTCATCAATGTATCTTAGACGTCAGGTGGCACTTTTCGGGGAAATGTGCGCGGA
Features (pLannotate 1.2.2; 8 found; start..end, strand, type, name):
    100..960     +  CDS            AmpR: β-lactamase; bla; confers resistance to ampicillin, carbenicillin, and related antibiotics
   1131..1719    +  rep_origin     ori: high-copy-number ColE1/pMB1/pBR322/pUC origin of replication
   1903..1928    +  CDS            small t antigen (fragment): SV40 (simian virus 40) small t antigen
   1935..3113    +  promoter       EF-1α promoter: strong constitutive promoter for human elongation factor EF-1α
   4827..5543    +  CDS            EGFP: the original enhanced GFP (Yang et al., 1996) mammalian codon-optimized
   5544..5568    +  misc_feature   MCS (fragment): pBluescript multiple cloning site
   5575..5696    +  polyA_signal   SV40 poly(A) signal: SV40 polyadenylation signal
   5728..99      +  promoter       AmpR promoter (across the origin): bla
