[The description below was written by a language model from this plasmid's Addgene catalogue record and pLannotate feature annotations shown in this document.]
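Description:
pAF0084 Ef1a-Cp36-2a-EGFP is a 5.7 kb mammalian expression plasmid built on the pCB212 backbone for producing the Cp36 recombinase in transfected cells. It is maintained in E. coli through a high-copy ColE1/pUC-type origin and selected with ampicillin via the β-lactamase gene and its native promoter. No mammalian selection marker or viral packaging elements are annotated, so the plasmid appears suited to transient delivery rather than stable selection.

The expression cassette is driven by the strong constitutive human EF-1α promoter. The Cp36 coding sequence, described in the record as human codon-optimised and drawn from a collection of recombinases mined from phage and bacterial genomes, is not itself picked up by the automated annotation. It presumably occupies the roughly 1.7 kb unannotated interval between the promoter and EGFP. As the name indicates, Cp36 is joined to EGFP through a 2A self-cleaving peptide, so a single transcript yields the recombinase and a separate green fluorescent reporter. This lets fluorescence serve as a proxy for transfection and recombinase expression. The cassette ends with an SV40 polyadenylation signal. The short small t antigen and pBluescript MCS matches are fragmentary hits, most likely backbone remnants rather than functional parts.

The plasmid comes from a systematic survey of recombinases for integrating large DNA sequences into the human genome. It would typically be co-delivered with a donor or reporter carrying the matching attachment site, although the record does not describe such partner constructs or the target sites Cp36 recognises.
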