Addgene plasmid #193462: pAF0084 Ef1a-Cp36-2a-EGFP
Purpose: Expression of Cp36 recombinase from Ef1a promoter
Depositing lab: Patrick Hsu. Depositing organization: University of California, Berkeley. Publication: Systematic discovery of recombinases for efficient integration of large DNA sequences into the human genome. Durrant MG, Fanton A, Tycko J, Hinks M, Chandrasekaran SS, Perry NT, Schaepe J, Du PP, Lotfy P, Bassik MC, Bintu L, Bhatt AS, Hsu PD. Nat Biotechnol. 2022 Oct 10. pii: 10.1038/s41587-022-01494-w. doi: 10.1038/s41587-022-01494-w. PubMed 36217031.
Backbone
  Vector backbone: pCB212
  Vector type: Mammalian Expression
Growth in bacteria
  Bacterial resistance: Ampicillin, 100 μg/mL
  Growth temperature: 37°C
  Growth strain: NEB Stable
  Copy number: High Copy
Gene/Insert
  Gene/Insert name: Cp36
  Species: sourced from various phage and bacterial genomes, human codon-optomized
  Promoter: Ef1a
  Cloning method: Gibson Cloning
Terms and licenses: Academic/Nonprofit Terms; Industry Terms: Not Available to Industry
How to cite: pAF0084 Ef1a-Cp36-2a-EGFP was a gift from Patrick Hsu (Addgene plasmid # 193462 ; http://n2t.net/addgene:193462 ; RRID:Addgene_193462)
